>Addgene plasmid #140644 | pLenti-hSynapsin-iAchSnFR | addgene full sequence | sequence record 299004 | Addgene NGS Result
AGTGCAAGTGGGTTTTAGGACCAGGATGAGGCGGGGTGGGGGTGCCTACCTGACGACCGACCCCGACCCA
CTGGACAAGCACCCAACCCCCATTCCCCAAATTGCGCATCCCCTATCAGAGAGGGGGAGGGGAAACAGGA
TGCGGCGAGGCGCGTGCGCACTGCCAGCTTCAGCACCGCGGACAGTGCCTTCGCCCCCGCCTGGCGGCGC
GCGCCACCGCCGCCTCAGCACTGAAGGCGCGCTGACGTCACTCGCCGGTCCCCCGCAAACTCCCCTTCCC
GGCCACCTTGGTCGCGTCCGCGCCGCCGCCGGCCCAGCCGGACCGCACCACGCGAGGCGCGAGATAGGGG
GGCACGGGCGCGACCATCTGCGCTGCGGCGCCGGCGACTCAGCGCTGCCTCAGTCTGCGGTGGGCAGCGG
AGGAGTCGTGTCGTGCCTGAGAGCGCAGTCGAGAAGGTACCGGATCCACCATGGAGACAGACACACTCCT
GCTATGGGTACTGCTGCTCTGGGTTCCAGGTTCCACTGGTGACAGATCTGCGAACGACACCGTAGTTGTG
GGCTCGATCATCTTTACAGAAGGGATTATCGTCGCAAACATGGTGGCAGAGATGATTGAGGCGCATACAG
ACCTTAAGGTGGTTCGCAAACTGAACCTTGGCGGGGTCAACGTTAACTTTGAAGCCATTAAACGCGGAGG
TGCGAATAATGGTATTGACATTTACGTGGAGTACACTGGGCACGGTCTTGTGGATATTCTGGGGTTCCCG
GAGCCGAACGTCTATATCACCGCCGACAAGCAGAAGAACGGCATCAAGGCGAACTTCAAGATCCGCCACA
ACGTGGAGGACGGCAGCGTGCAGCTCGCCGACCACTACCAGCAGAACACCCCCATCGGCGACGGCCCCGT
GCTGCTGCCCGACAACCACTACCTGAGCACCCAGTCCGTGCTGAGCAAAGACCCCAACGAGAAGCGCGAT
CACATGGTCCTGCTGGAGTTCGTGACCGCCGCCGGGATCACTCTCGGCATGGACGAGCTGTACAAGGGCG
GTACCGGAGGGAGCATGAGCAAGGGCGAGGAGCTGTTCACCGGGGTGGTGCCCATCCTGGTCGAGCTGGA
CGGCGACGTAAACGGCCACAAGTTCAGCGTGCGCGGCGAGGGCGAGGGCGATGCCACCAACGGCAAGCTG
ACCCTGAAGTTCATCTGCACCACCGGCAAGCTGCCCGTGCCCTGGCCCACCCTCGTGACCACCCTGACCT
ACGGCGTGCAGTGCTTCAGCCGCTACCCCGACCACATGAAGCAGCACGACTTCTTCAAGTCCGCCATGCC
CGAAGGCTACGTCCAGGAGCGCACCATCAGCTTCAAGGACGACGGCACCTACAAGACCCGCGCCGAGGTG
AAGTTCGAGGGCGACACCCTGGTGAACCGCATCGAGCTGAAGGGCATCGACTTCAAGGAGGACGGCAACA
TCCTGGGGCACAAGCTGGAGTACAACTTTCCGCCGCCCGCGACTACTGATCCAGAAGGTGCATACGAAAC
CGTGAAGAAGGAGTACAAACGTAAATGGAATATTGTATGGCTCAAACCACTGGGATTCAACAATACGTAT
ACGCTTACCGTTAAAGACGAACTGGCGAAACAGTATAACCTTAAAACCTTCAGTGACTTAGCGAAAATCT
CGGATAAGCTGATTCTGGGTGCAACGATGTTCTTTTTAGAAGGGCCCGATGGTTACCCAGGCCTGCAAAA
ACTGTACAATTTCAAATTCAAGCACACCAAAAGCATGGACATGGGTATTCGCTATACCGCCATTGATAAT
AACGAAGTTCAGGTAATTGATGCCTGGGCCACTGATGGCTTGCTGGTGAGCCACAAATTAAAAATTCTGG
AGGATGATAAAGCGTTCTTCCCGCCGTATTATGCTGCCCCCATCATCCGTCAGGATGTCTTAGATAAGCA
TCCTGAACTGAAGGACGTGCTGAACAAACTCGCGAATCAAATTTCACTGGAAGAAATGCAGAAACTGAAT
TACAAGGTGGACGGTGAGGGTCAGGACCCAGCGAAAGTAGCTAAGGAGTTTTTGAAAGAGAAAGGTTTAA
TTCTGCAGGTCGACGAACAAAAACTCATCTCAGAAGAGGATCTGAATGCTGTGGGCCAGGACACGCAGGA
GGTCATCGTGGTGCCACACTCCTTGCCCTTTAAGGTGGTGGTGATCTCAGCCATCCTGGCCCTGGTGGTG
CTCACCATCATCTCCCTTATCATCCTCATCATGCTTTGGCAGAAGAAGCCACGTTAGGAATTCGATATCA
AGCTTATCGATAATCAACCTCTGGATTACAAAATTTGTGAAAGATTGACTGGTATTCTTAACTATGTTGC
TCCTTTTACGCTATGTGGATACGCTGCTTTAATGCCTTTGTATCATGCTATTGCTTCCCGTATGGCTTTC
ATTTTCTCCTCCTTGTATAAATCCTGGTTGCTGTCTCTTTATGAGGAGTTGTGGCCCGTTGTCAGGCAAC
GTGGCGTGGTGTGCACTGTGTTTGCTGACGCAACCCCCACTGGTTGGGGCATTGCCACCACCTGTCAGCT
CCTTTCCGGGACTTTCGCTTTCCCCCTCCCTATTGCCACGGCGGAACTCATCGCCGCCTGCCTTGCCCGC
TGCTGGACAGGGGCTCGGCTGTTGGGCACTGACAATTCCGTGGTGTTGTCGGGGAAATCATCGTCCTTTC
CTTGGCTGCTCGCCTGTGTTGCCACCTGGATTCTGCGCGGGACGTCCTTCTGCTACGTCCCTTCGGCCCT
CAATCCAGCGGACCTTCCTTCCCGCGGCCTGCTGCCGGCTCTGCGGCCTCTTCCGCGTCTTCGCCTTCGC
CCTCAGACGAGTCGGATCTCCCTTTGGGCCGCCTCCCCGCATCGATACCGTCGACCTCGAGACCTAGAAA
AACATGGAGCAATCACAAGTAGCAATACAGCAGCTACCAATGCTGATTGTGCCTGGCTAGAAGCACAAGA
GGAGGAGGAGGTGGGTTTTCCAGTCACACCTCAGGTACCTTTAAGACCAATGACTTACAAGGCAGCTGTA
GATCTTAGCCACTTTTTAAAAGAAAAGGGGGGACTGGAAGGGCTAATTCACTCCCAACGAAGACAAGATA
TCCTTGATCTGTGGATCTACCACACACAAGGCTACTTCCCTGATTGGCAGAACTACACACCAGGGCCAGG
GATCAGATATCCACTGACCTTTGGATGGTGCTACAAGCTAGTACCAGTTGAGCAAGAGAAGGTAGAAGAA
GCCAATGAAGGAGAGAACACCCGCTTGTTACACCCTGTGAGCCTGCATGGGATGGATGACCCGGAGAGAG
AAGTATTAGAGTGGAGGTTTGACAGCCGCCTAGCATTTCATCACATGGCCCGAGAGCTGCATCCGGACTG
TACTGGGTCTCTCTGGTTAGACCAGATCTGAGCCTGGGAGCTCTCTGGCTAACTAGGGAACCCACTGCTT
AAGCCTCAATAAAGCTTGCCTTGAGTGCTTCAAGTAGTGTGTGCCCGTCTGTTGTGTGACTCTGGTAACT
AGAGATCCCTCAGACCCTTTTAGTCAGTGTGGAAAATCTCTAGCAGGGCCCGTTTAAACCCGCTGATCAG
CCTCGACTGTGCCTTCTAGTTGCCAGCCATCTGTTGTTTGCCCCTCCCCCGTGCCTTCCTTGACCCTGGA
AGGTGCCACTCCCACTGTCCTTTCCTAATAAAATGAGGAAATTGCATCGCATTGTCTGAGTAGGTGTCAT
TCTATTCTGGGGGGTGGGGTGGGGCAGGACAGCAAGGGGGAGGATTGGGAAGACAATAGCAGGCATGCTG
GGGATGCGGTGGGCTCTATGGCTTCTGAGGCGGAAAGAACCAGCTGGGGCTCTAGGGGGTATCCCC
[124 nt withheld, positions 3917-4040]
C
[91 nt withheld, positions 4042-4132]
A
[49 nt withheld, positions 4134-4182]
CCTTTGACGTTGGAGTCCACGTTCTTT
[37 nt withheld, positions 4210-4246]
ACCCTATCTCGGTCTATTCTTTTGATTTATAAGGGATTTTGCCGATTTCGGCCTATTGGTTAAAAAATGA
GCTGATTTAACAAAAATTTAACGCGAATTAATTCTGTGGAATGTGTGTCAGTTAGGGTGTGGAAAGTCCC
CAGGCTCCCCAGCAGGCAGAAGTATGCAAAGCATGCATCTCAATTAGTCAGCAACCAGGTGTGGAAAGTC
CCCAGGCTCCCCAGCAGGCAGAAGTATGCAAAGCATGCATCTCAATTAGTCAGCAACCATAGTCCCGCCC
CTAACTCCGCCCATCCCGCCCCTAACTCCGCCCAGTTCCGCCCATTCTCCGCCCCATGGCTGACTAATTT
TTTTTATTTATGCAGAGGCCGAGGCCGCCTCTGCCTCTGAGCTATTCCAGAAGTAGTGAGGAGGCTTTTT
TGGAGGCCTAGGCTTTTGCAAAAAGCTCCCGGGAGCTTGTATATCCATTTTCGGATCTGATCAGCACGTG
TTGACAATTAATCATCGGCATAGTATATCGGCATAGTATAATACGACAAGGTGAGGAACTAAACCATGGC
CAAGTTGACCAGTGCCGTTCCGGTGCTCACCGCGCGCGACGTCGCCGGAGCGGTCGAGTTCTGGACCGAC
CGGCTCGGGTTCTCCCGGGACTTCGTGGAGGACGACTTCGCCGGTGTGGTCCGGGACGACGTGACCCTGT
TCATCAGCGCGGTCCAGGACCAGGTGGTGCCGGACAACACCCTGGCCTGGGTGTGGGTGCGCGGCCTGGA
CGAGCTGTACGCCGAGTGGTCGGAGGTCGTGTCCACGAACTTCCGGGACGCCTCCGGGCCGGCCATGACC
GAGATCGGCGAGCAGCCGTGGGGGCGGGAGTTCGCCCTGCGCGACCCGGCCGGCAACTGCGTGCACTTCG
TGGCCGAGGAGCAGGACTGACACGTGCTACGAGATTTCGATTCCACCGCCGCCTTCTATGAAAGGTTGGG
CTTCGGAATCGTTTTCCGGGACGCCGGCTGGATGATCCTCCAGCGCGGGGATCTCATGCTGGAGTTCTTC
GCCCACCCCAACTTGTTTATTGCAGCTTATAATGGTTACAAATAAAGCAATAGCATCACAAATTTCACAA
ATAAAGCATTTTTTTCACTGCATTCTAGTTGTGGTTTGTCCAAACTCATCAATGTATCTTATCATGTCTG
TATACCGTCGACCTCTAGCTAGAGCTTGGCGTAATCATGGTCATAGCTGTTTCCTGTGTGAAATTGTTAT
CCGCTCACAATTCCACACAACATACGAGCCGGAAGCATAAAGTGTAAAGCCTGGGGTGCCTAATGAGTGA
GCTAACTCACATTAATTGCGTTGCGCTCACTGCCCGCTTTCCAGTCGGGAAACCTGTCGTGCCAGCTGCA
TTAATGAATCGGCCAACGCGCGGGGAGAGGCGGTTTGCGTATTGGGCGCTCTTCCGCTTCCTCGCTCACT
GACTCGCTGCGCTCGGTCGTTCGGCTGCGGCGAGCGGTATCAGCTCACTCAAAGGCGGTAATACGGTTAT
CCACAGAATCAGGGGATAACGCAGGAAAGAACATGTGAGCAAAAGGCCAGCAAAAGGCCAGGAACCGTAA
AAAGGCCGCGTTGCTGGCGTTTTTCCATAGGCTCCGCCCCCCTGACGAGCATCACAAAAATCGACGCTCA
AGTCAGAGGTGGCGAAACCCGACAGGACTATAAAGATACCAGGCGTTTCCCCCTGGAAGCTCCCTCGTGC
GCTCTCCTGTTCCGACCCTGCCGCTTACCGGATACCTGTCCGCCTTTCTCCCTTCGGGAAGCGTGGCGCT
TTCTCATAGCTCACGCTGTAGGTATCTCAGTTCGGTGTAGGTCGTTCGCTCCAAGCTGGGCTGTGTGCAC
GAACCCCCCGTTCAGCCCGACCGCTGCGCCTTATCCGGTAACTATCGTCTTGAGTCCAACCCGGTAAGAC
ACGACTTATCGCCACTGGCAGCAGCCACTGGTAACAGGATTAGCAGAGCGAGGTATGTAGGCGGTGCTAC
AGAGTTCTTGAAGTGGTGGCCTAACTACGGCTACACTAGAAGAACAGTATTTGGTATCTGCGCTCTGCTG
AAGCCAGTTACCTTCGGAAAAAGAGTTGGTAGCTCTTGATCCGGCAAACAAACCACCGCTGGTAGCGGTG
GTTTTTTTGTTTGCAAGCAGCAGATTACGCGCAGAAAAAAAGGATCTCAAGAAGATCCTTTGATCTTTTC
TACGGGGTCTGACGCTCAGTGGAACGAAAACTCACGTTAAGGGATTTTGGTCATGAGATTATCAAAAAGG
ATCTTCACCTAGATCCTTTTAAATTAAAAATGAAGTTTTAAATCAATCTAAAGTATATATGAGTAAACTT
GGTCTGACAGTTACCAATGCTTAATCAGTGAGGCACCTATCTCAGCGATCTGTCTATTTCGTTCATCCAT
AGTTGCCTGACTCCCCGTCGTGTAGATAACTACGATACGGGAGGGCTTACCATCTGGCCCCAGTGCTGCA
ATGATACCGCGAGACCCACGCTCACCGGCTCCAGATTTATCAGCAATAAACCAGCCAGCCGGAAGGGCCG
AGCGCAGAAGTGGTCCTGCAACTTTATCCGCCTCCATCCAGTCTATTAATTGTTGCCGGGAAGCTAGAGT
AAGTAGTTCGCCAGTTAATAGTTTGCGCAACGTTGTTGCCATTGCTACAGGCATCGTGGTGTCACGCTCG
TCGTTTGGTATGGCTTCATTCAGCTCCGGTTCCCAACGATCAAGGCGAGTTACATGATCCCCCATGTTGT
GCAAAAAAGCGGTTAGCTCCTTCGGTCCTCCGATCGTTGTCAGAAGTAAGTTGGCCGCAGTGTTATCACT
CATGGTTATGGCAGCACTGCATAATTCTCTTACTGTCATGCCATCCGTAAGATGCTTTTCTGTGACTGGT
GAGTACTCAACCAAGTCATTCTGAGAATAGTGTATGCGGCGACCGAGTTGCTCTTGCCCGGCGTCAATAC
GGGATAATACCGCGCCACATAGCAGAACTTTAAAAGTGCTCATCATTGGAAAACGTTCTTCGGGGCGAAA
ACTCTCAAGGATCTTACCGCTGTTGAGATCCAGTTCGATGTAACCCACTCGTGCACCCAACTGATCTTCA
GCATCTTTTACTTTCACCAGCGTTTCTGGGTGAGCAAAAACAGGAAGGCAAAATGCCGCAAAAAAGGGAA
TAAGGGCGACACGGAAATGTTGAATACTCATACTCTTCCTTTTTCAATATTATTGAAGCATTTATCAGGG
TTATTGTCTCATGAGCGGATACATATTTGAATGTATTTAGAAAAATAAACAAATAGGGGTTCCGCGCACA
TTTCCCCGAAAAGTGCCACCTGACGTCGACGGATCGGGAGATCTCCCGATCCCCTATGGTGCACTCTCAG
TACAATCTGCTCTGATGCCGCATAGTTAAGCCAGTATCTGCTCCCTGCTTGTGTGTTGGAGGTCGCTGAG
TAGTGCGCGAGCAAAATTTAAGCTACAACAAGGCAAGGCTTGACCGACAATTGCATGAAGAATCTGCTTA
GGGTTAGGCGTTTTGCGCTGCTTCGCGATGTACGGGCCAGATATACGCGTTGACATTGATTATTGACTAG
TTATTAATAGTAATCAATTACGGGGTCATTAGTTCATAGCCCATATATGGAGTTCCGCGTTACATAACTT
ACGGTAAATGGCCCGCCTGGCTGACCGCCCAACGACCCCCGCCCATTGACGTCAATAATGACGTATGTTC
CCATAGTAACGCCAATAGGGACTTTCCATTGACGTCAATGGGTGGAGTATTTACGGTAAACTGCCCACTT
GGCAGTACATCAAGTGTATCATATGCCAAGTACGCCCCCTATTGACGTCAATGACGGTAAATGGCCCGCC
TGGCATTATGCCCAGTACATGACCTTATGGGACTTTCCTACTTGGCAGTACATCTACGTATTAGTCATCG
CTATTACCATGGTGATGCGGTTTTGGCAGTACATCAATGGGCGTGGATAGCGGTTTGACTCACGGGGATT
TCCAAGTCTCCACCCCATTGACGTCAATGGGAGTTTGTTTTGGCACCAAAATCAACGGGACTTTCCAAAA
TGTCGTAACAACTCCGCCCCATTGACGCAAATGGGCGGTAGGCGTGTACGGTGGGAGGTCTATATAAGCA
GCGCGTTTTGCCTGTACTGGGTCTCTCTGGTTAGACCAGATCTGAGCCTGGGAGCTCTCTGGCTAACTAG
GGAACCCACTGCTTAAGCCTCAATAAAGCTTGCCTTGAGTGCTTCAAGTAGTGTGTGCCCGTCTGTTGTG
TGACTCTGGTAACTAGAGATCCCTCAGACCCTTTTAGTCAGTGTGGAAAATCTCTAGCAGTGGCGCCCGA
ACAGGGACTTGAAAGCGAAAGGGAAACCAGAGGAGCTCTCTCGACGCAGGACTCGGCTTGCTGAAGCGCG
CACGGCAAGAGGCGAGGGGCGGCGACTGGTGAGTACGCCAAAAATTTTGACTAGCGGAGGCTAGAAGGAG
AGAGATGGGTGCGAGAGCGTCAGTATTAAGCGGGGGAGAATTAGATCGCGATGGGAAAAAATTCGGTTAA
GGCCAGGGGGAAAGAAAAAATATAAATTAAAACATATAGTATGGGCAAGCAGGGAGCTAGAACGATTCGC
AGTTAATCCTGGCCTGTTAGAAACATCAGAAGGCTGTAGACAAATACTGGGACAGCTACAACCATCCCTT
CAGACAGGATCAGAAGAACTTAGATCATTATATAATACAGTAGCAACCCTCTATTGTGTGCATCAAAGGA
TAGAGATAAAAGACACCAAGGAAGCTTTAGACAAGATAGAGGAAGAGCAAAACAAAAGTAAGACCACCGC
ACAGCAAGCGGCCGCTGATCTTCAGACCTGGAGGAGGAGATATGAGGGACAATTGGAGAAGTGAATTATA
TAAATATAAAGTAGTAAAAATTGAACCATTAGGAGTAGCACCCACCAAGGCAAAGAGAAGAGTGGTGCAG
AGAGAAAAAAGAGCAGTGGGAATAGGAGCTTTGTTCCTTGGGTTCTTGGGAGCAGCAGGAAGCACTATGG
GCGCAGCGTCAATGACGCTGACGGTACAGGCCAGACAATTATTGTCTGGTATAGTGCAGCAGCAGAACAA
TTTGCTGAGGGCTATTGAGGCGCAACAGCATCTGTTGCAACTCACAGTCTGGGGCATCAAGCAGCTCCAG
GCAAGAATCCTGGCTGTGGAAAGATACCTAAAGGATCAACAGCTCCTGGGGATTTGGGGTTGCTCTGGAA
AACTCATTTGCACCACTGCTGTGCCTTGGAATGCTAGTTGGAGTAATAAATCTCTGGAACAGATTTGGAA
TCACACGACCTGGATGGAGTGGGACAGAGAAATTAACAATTACACAAGCTTAATACACTCCTTAATTGAA
GAATCGCAAAACCAGCAAGAAAAGAATGAACAAGAATTATTGGAATTAGATAAATGGGCAAGTTTGTGGA
ATTGGTTTAACATAACAAATTGGCTGTGGTATATAAAATTATTCATAATGATAGTAGGAGGCTTGGTAGG
TTTAAGAATAGTTTTTGCTGTACTTTCTATAGTGAATAGAGTTAGGCAGGGATATTCACCATTATCGTTT
CAGACCCACCTCCCAACCCCGAGGGGACCCGACAGGCCCGAAGGAATAGAAGAAGAAGGTGGAGAGAGAG
ACAGAGACAGATCCATTCGATTAGTGAACGGATCGGCACTGCGTGCGCCAATTCTGCAGACAAATGGCAG
TATTCATCCACAATTTTAAAAGAAAAGGGGGGATTGGGGGGTACAGTGCAGGGGAAAGAATAGTAGACAT
AATAGCAACAGACATACAAACTAAAGAATTACAAAAACAAATTACAAAAATTCAAAATTTTCGGGTTTAT
TACAGGGACAGCAGAGATCCAGTTTGGTTAATTAAGTGTCTAGACTGCAGAGGGCCCTGCGTATG
Features (pLannotate 1.2.2; 32 found; start..end, strand, type, name):
      1..448     +  promoter       hSyn promoter: human synapsin I promoter; confers neuron-specific expression (Kügler et al., 2003)
    471..533     +  sig_peptide    Igκ leader: leader sequence from mouse immunoglobulin κ light chain
    777..1496    +  CDS            cEGFP: cEGFP is a basic (constitutively fluorescent) green fluorescent protein published in 2008, derived from Aequorea victoria.
   2148..2294    +  CDS            PDGFRβ TM domain: transmembrane domain from platelet derived growth factor receptor beta
   2296..2322    +  misc_feature   MCS (fragment): pBluescript multiple cloning site
   2322..2910    +  misc_feature   WPRE: woodchuck hepatitis virus posttranscriptional regulatory element
   2847..3428    +  CDS            nef (fragment): NEF_HV1H2 - Experimental evidence at protein level: Swiss-Prot protein existence level 1. Extracellular Nef protein targets CD4(+) T-lymphocytes for apoptosis by interacting with CXCR4 surface receptors. From Human immunodeficiency virus type 1 group M subtype B (isolate HXB2) (HIV-1).
   3435..3615    +  LTR            5' LTR (truncated): truncated 5' long terminal repeat (LTR) from HIV-1
   3647..3871    +  polyA_signal   bGH poly(A) signal: bovine growth hormone polyadenylation signal
   3875..3896    +  promoter       SV40 promoter (fragment): SV40 enhancer and early promoter
   3917..4345    +  rep_origin     f1 ori (sequence partly withheld): f1 bacteriophage origin of replication; arrow indicates direction of (+) strand synthesis
   4359..4688    +  promoter       SV40 promoter: SV40 enhancer and early promoter
   4736..4783    +  promoter       EM7 promoter: synthetic bacterial promoter&nbsp
   4802..5176    +  CDS            BleoR: antibiotic-binding protein; Sh ble from Streptoalloteichus hindustanus; confers resistance to bleomycin, phleomycin, and Zeocin™
   5186..5311    +  CDS            ble (fragment): BLE_KLEPN - Experimental evidence at protein level: Swiss-Prot protein existence level 1. Binding protein with a strong affinity to the bleomycin family of antibiotics. Binds to CL990; an antimitotic-antibiotic compound. From Klebsiella pneumoniae.
   5306..5427    +  polyA_signal   SV40 poly(A) signal: SV40 polyadenylation signal
   5500..5516    -  protein_bind   lac operator: The lac repressor binds to the lac operator to inhibit transcription in E. coli. This inhibition can be relieved by adding lactose or isopropyl-β-D-thiogalactopyranoside (IPTG). lac repressor encoded by lacI
   5524..5554    -  promoter       lac promoter: promoter for the E. coli lac operon
   5569..5590    -  protein_bind   CAP binding site: CAP binding activates transcription in the presence of cAMP. E. coli catabolite activator protein
   5603..5695    -  CDS            lacI (fragment): lac repressor; lacI; The lac repressor binds to the lac operator to inhibit transcription in E. coli. This inhibition can be relieved by adding lactose or isopropyl-β-D-thiogalactopyranoside (IPTG).
   5878..6466    -  rep_origin     ori: high-copy-number ColE1/pMB1/pBR322/pUC origin of replication
   6637..7497    -  CDS            AmpR: β-lactamase; bla; confers resistance to ampicillin, carbenicillin, and related antibiotics
   7498..7602    -  promoter       AmpR promoter: bla
   7661..7713    -  misc_feature   bom (fragment): basis of mobility region from pBR322
   7868..8247    +  enhancer       CMV enhancer: human cytomegalovirus immediate early enhancer
   8248..8447    +  promoter       CMV promoter: human cytomegalovirus (CMV) immediate early promoter
   8465..8645    +  LTR            5' LTR (truncated): truncated 5' long terminal repeat (LTR) from HIV-1
   8692..8817    +  misc_feature   HIV-1 Ψ: packaging signal of human immunodeficiency virus type 1
   8801..9164    +  CDS            HIV-1 gag (fragment): gag protein from human immunodeficiency virus 1; gag
   9310..9543    +  misc_feature   RRE: The Rev response element (RRE) of HIV-1 allows for Rev-dependent mRNA export from the nucleus to the cytoplasm.
   9920..10020   +  CDS            Rev (fragment): human immunodeficiency virus 1 (HIV-1) Rev protein; rev; enhances nuclear export of unspliced and incompletely spliced viral mRNAs
  10070..10187   +  misc_feature   cPPT/CTS: central polypurine tract and central termination sequence of HIV-1
