[The description below was written by a language model from this plasmid's Addgene catalogue record and pLannotate feature annotations shown in this document.]
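Description:
pLenti-hSynapsin-iAchSnFR is a 10,261 nt lentiviral transfer plasmid that delivers a genetically encoded fluorescent acetylcholine sensor to neurons. It is propagated in E. coli through a high-copy ColE1/pUC-type origin with ampicillin selection (AmpR). The backbone also carries an f1 origin and, outside the viral genome, an SV40/EM7-driven BleoR cassette with an SV40 poly(A) signal, which could confer Zeocin resistance in mammalian or bacterial cells.

The viral portion has a third-generation-style layout. A CMV enhancer/promoter is fused to a truncated HIV-1 5' LTR to drive genomic RNA production in packaging cells. It is followed by the Ψ packaging signal with a gag fragment, the RRE for Rev-dependent nuclear export, and the cPPT/CTS. The second LTR is also annotated as truncated and is preceded by nef-derived sequence and followed by a bGH poly(A) signal. This arrangement is consistent with a self-inactivating design, although the record does not say so explicitly.

Within the genome, the human synapsin I promoter confers neuron-specific expression of the insert, listed as "Ach sensor V9" (1,827 bp). The annotated parts of the insert are an Igκ leader peptide, a GFP-derived segment and the PDGFRβ transmembrane domain. Together these direct secretion and anchor the sensor on the extracellular face of the plasma membrane. The stretches flanking the GFP segment are unannotated and presumably contain the acetylcholine-binding portion, whose identity the record does not state. A WPRE downstream of the insert enhances transcript expression. The construct is intended for producing lentivirus to image acetylcholine signalling in neurons.
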