Addgene plasmid #140644: pLenti-hSynapsin-iAchSnFR
Purpose: Acetylcholine sensor for lenti virus
Depositing lab: J. Julius Zhu. Depositing organization: University of Virginia. Publication: A fast genetically encoded fluorescent sensor for faithful in vivo acetylcholine detection in mice, fish, worms and flies. Borden PM, Zhang P, Shivange AV, Marvin JS, Cichon J, Dan C, Podgorski K, Figueiredo A, Novak O, Tanimoto M, Shigetomi E, Lobas MA, Kim H, Zhu PK, Zhang Y, Zheng WS, Fan C, Wang G, Xiang B, Gan L, Zhang G, Guo K, Lin L, Cai Y, Yee AG, Aggarwal A, Ford CP, Rees DC, Dietrich D, Khakh BS, Dittman JS, Gan W, Koyama M, Jayaraman V, Cheer JF, Lester HA, Zhu JJ, Looger LL. bioRxiv 2020 10.1101/2020.02.07.939504.
Backbone
  Vector backbone: plenti-hysynpasin-vector
  Vector type: Lentiviral
Growth in bacteria
  Bacterial resistance: Ampicillin, 100 μg/mL
  Growth temperature: 37°C
  Growth strain: NEB Stable
  Copy number: Unknown
Gene/Insert
  Gene/Insert name: Ach sensor V9
  Insert size (bp): 1827
  Promoter: hsynapsin
  Cloning method: Gibson Cloning
  Sequencing primers: 5′ agtcgagaaggtaccggat
Terms and licenses: Academic/Nonprofit Terms; Industry Terms: Not Available to Industry
How to cite: pLenti-hSynapsin-iAchSnFR was a gift from J. Julius Zhu (Addgene plasmid # 140644 ; http://n2t.net/addgene:140644 ; RRID:Addgene_140644)
